>Addgene plasmid #104885 | PE_24: Prhl_tet_eG::sfYFP | addgene full sequence | sequence record 227418 | Addgene NGS Result
AGTGCGCTCGAGCTTCCCAACCTTACCAGAGGGCGCCCCAGCTGGCAATTCCGACGTCTGTGTGGATCCC
TATCAGTGATAGAGATTCACACAGGGCCCTCGGACACCGAGGAGAATGTCAAGAGGCGAACACACAACGT
CTTGGAGCGCCAGAGGAGGAACGAGCTAAAACGGAGCTTTTTTGCCCTGCGTGACCAGATCCCGGAGTTG
GAAAACAATGAAAAGGCCCCCAAGGTAGTTATCCTTAAAAAAGCCACAGCATACATCCTGTCCGTCCAAG
CAGAGGAGCAAAAGCTCATTTCTGAAGAGGACTTGTTGCGGAAACGACGAGAACAGTTGAAACACAAACT
TGAACAGCTACGGAACTCTTGTGCGTAAGGAAAAGTAAGGAAAACGATTCCTTCTAACAGAAATGTCCTG
AGCAATCACCTATGAACTGTCGATCCTGTGAAATCTGGCAGTTAGACATCCCTATCAGTGATAGATATAG
TGAGCACATCCCTATCAGTGATAGAGATGCATGCCACTTAAAAAGGAGATCAACAATGAAAGCAATTTTC
GTACTGAAACATCTTAATCATGCTAAGGAGAAATACTAGTATGCGTAAAGGCGAAGAGCTGTTCACTGGT
GTCGTCCCTATTCTGGTGGAACTGGATGGTGATGTCAACGGTCATAAGTTTTCCGTGCGTGGCGAGGGTG
AAGGTGACGCAACTAATGGTAAACTGACGCTGAAGTTCATCTGTACTACTGGTAAACTGCCGGTACCTTG
GCCGACTCTGGTAACGACGCTGACTTATGGTGTTCAGTGCTTTGCTCGTTATCCGGACCATATGAAGCAG
CATGACTTCTTCAAGTCCGCCATGCCGGAAGGCTATGTGCAGGAACGCACGATTTCCTTTAAGGATGACG
GCACGTACAAAACGCGTGCGGAAGTGAAATTTGAAGGCGATACCCTGGTAAACCGCATTGAGCTGAAAGG
CATTGACTTTAAAGAAGACGGCAATATCCTGGGCCATAAGCTGGAATACAATTTTAACAGCCACAATGTT
TACATCACCGCCGATAAACAAAAAAATGGCATTAAAGCGAATTTTAAAATTCGCCACAACGTGGAGGATG
GCAGCGTGCAGCTGGCTGATCACTACCAGCAAAACACTCCAATCGGTGATGGTCCTGTTCTGCTGCCAGA
CAATCACTATCTGAGCTACCAAAGCGTTCTGTCTAAAGATCCGAACGAGAAACGCGATCATATGGTTCTG
CTGGAGTTCGTAACCGCAGCGGGCATCACGCATGGTATGGATGAACTGTACAAATGATGAAGCTTCCCCT
ACGTGCTGCTGAAGTTGCCCGCAACAGAGAGTGGAACCAACCGGTGATACCACGATACTATGACTGAGAG
TCAACGCCATGAGCGGCCTCATTTCTTATTCTGAGTTACAACAGTCCGCACCGCTGTCTCACACTGGCTC
ACCTTCGGGTGGGCCTTTCTGCGTTTATATACTAGAGAGAGAATATAAAAAGCCAGATTATTAATCCGGC
TTTTTTATTATTTCCTAGCTAGCCGGGGAAATGTGCGCGGAACCCCTATTTGTTTATTTTTCTAAATACA
TTCAAATATGTATCCGCTCATGAATTAATTCTTAGAAAAACTCATCGAGCATCAAATGAAACTGCAATTT
ATTCATATCAGGATTATCAATACCATATTTTTGAAAAAGCCGTTTCTGTAATGAAGGAGAAAACTCACCG
AGGCAGTTCCATAGGATGGCAAGATCCTGGTATCGGTCTGCGATTCCGACTCGTCCAACATCAATACAAC
CTATTAATTTCCCCTCGTCAAAAATAAGGTTATCAAGTGAGAAATCACCATGAGTGACGACTGAATCCGG
TGAGAATGGCAAAAGTTTATGCATTTCTTTCCAGACTTGTTCAACAGGCCAGCCATTACGCTCGTCATCA
AAATCACTCGCATCAACCAAACCGTTATTCATTCGTGATTGCGCCTGAGCGAGACGAAATACGCGATCGC
TGTTAAAAGGACAATTACAAACAGGAATCGAATGCAACCGGCGCAGGAACACTGCCAGCGCATCAACAAT
ATTTTCACCTGAATCAGGATATTCTTCTAATACCTGGAATGCTGTTTTCCCGGGGATCGCAGTGGTGAGT
AACCATGCATCATCAGGAGTACGGATAAAATGCTTGATGGTCGGAAGAGGCATAAATTCCGTCAGCCAGT
TTAGTCTGACCATCTCATCTGTAACATCATTGGCAACGCTACCTTTGCCATGTTTCAGAAACAACTCTGG
CGCATCGGGCTTCCCATACAATCGATAGATTGTCGCACCTGATTGCCCGACATTATCGCGAGCCCATTTA
TACCCATATAAATCAGCATCCATGCTGGAATTTAATCGCGGCCTAGAGCAAGACGTTTCCCGTTGAATAT
GGCTCATAACACCCCTTGTATTACTGTTTATGTAAGCAGACAGTTTTATTGTTCATGACCAAAATCCCTT
AACGTGAGTTTTCGTTCCACTGAGCGTCAGACCCCGTAGAAAAGATCAAAGGATCTTCTTGAGATCCTTT
TTTTCTGCGCGTAATCTGCTGCTTGCAAACAAAAAAACCACCGCTACCAGCGGTGGTTTGTTTGCCGGAT
CAAGAGCTACCAACTCTTTTTCCGAAGGTAACTGGCTTCAGCAGAGCGCAGATACCAAATACTGTCCTTC
TAGTGTAGCCGTAGTTAGGCCACCACTTCAAGAACTCTGTAGCACCGCCTACATACCTCGCTCTGCTAAT
CCTGTTACCAGTGGCTGCTGCCAGTGGCGATAAGTCGTGTCTTACCGGGTTGGACTCAAGACGATAGTTA
CCGGATAAGGCGCAGCGGTCGGGCTGAACGGGGGGTTCGTGCACACAGCCCAGCTTGGAGCGAACGACCT
ACACCGAACTGAGATACCTACAGCGTGAGCTATGAGAAAGCGCCACGCTTCCCGAAGGGAGAAAGGCGGA
CAGGTATCCGGTAAGCGGCAGGGTCGGAACAGGAGAGCGCACGAGGGAGCTTCCAGGGGGAAACGCCTGG
TATCTTTATAGTCCTGTCGGGTTTCGCCACCTCTGACTTGAGCGTCGATTTTTGTGATGCTCGTCAGGGG
GGCGGAGCCTATGGAAAAACGCCAGCAACGCGGCCTTTTTACGGTTCCTGGCCTTTTGCTGGCCTTTTGC
TCACATGTTCTTTCCTGCGTTATCCCCTGATTCTGTGGATAACCGTATTACCGCCTTTGAGTGAGCTGAT
ACCGCTCGCCGCAGCCGAACGACCGAGCGCAGCGAGTCAGTGAGCGAGGAAGCGGAAGAGCGCCTGATGC
GGTATTTTCTCCTTACGCATCTGTGCGGTATTTCACACCGCAATGGTGCACTCTCAGTACAATCTGCTCT
GATGCCGCATAGTTAAGCCAGTATACACTCCGCTATCGCTACGTGACTGGGTCATGGCTGCGCCCCGACA
CCCGCCAACACCCGCTGACGCGCCCTGACGGGCTTGTCTGCTCCCGGCATCCGCTTACAGACAAGCTGTG
ACCGTCTCCGGGAGCTGCATGTGTCAGAGGTTTTCACCGTCATCACCGAAACGCGCGAGGCAGCTGCGGT
AAAGCTCATCAGCGTGGTCGTGAAGCGATTCACAGATGTCTGCCTGTTCATCCGCGTCCAGCTCGTTGAG
TTTCTCCAGAAGCGTTAATGTCTGGCTTCTGATAAAGCGGGCCATGTTAAGGGCGGTTTTTTCCTGTTTG
GTCACTGATGCCTCCGTGTAAGGGGGATTTCTGTTCATGGGGGTAATGATACCGATGAAACGAGAGAGGA
TGCTCACGATACGGGTTACTGATGATGAACATGCCCGGTTACTGGAACGTTGTGAGGGTAAACAACTGGC
GGTATGGATGCGGCGGGACCAGAGCTC
Features (pLannotate 1.2.2; 13 found; start..end, strand, type, name):
     67..87      +  promoter       PLtetO-1 promoter (fragment): modified phage lambda PL promoter with tet operator sites (Lutz and Bujard, 1997)
    100..318     +  CDS            N-MYC2 (fragment): MYC2_MARMO - Protein inferred from homology: Swiss-Prot protein existence level 3. From Marmota monax (Woodchuck).
    286..315     +  CDS            Myc: Myc (human c-Myc proto-oncogene) epitope tag
    468..485     +  promoter       H1-2O2 promoter (fragment): doxycycline-inducible variant of the human H1 RNA promoter (Henriksen et al., 2007)
    496..518     +  promoter       PLtetO-1 promoter (fragment): modified phage lambda PL promoter with tet operator sites (Lutz and Bujard, 1997)
    601..1314    +  CDS            superfolder GFP: GFP variant that folds robustly even when fused to poorly folded proteins (Pédelacq et al., 2006)
   1466..1493    +  terminator     T7Te terminator: phage T7 early transcription terminator
   1576..1633    +  promoter       AmpR promoter (fragment): bla
   1642..2457    -  CDS            KanR: aminoglycoside phosphotransferase; aph(3')-Ia; confers resistance to kanamycin in bacteria or G418 (Geneticin®) in eukaryotes
   2579..3167    +  rep_origin     ori: high-copy-number ColE1/pMB1/pBR322/pUC origin of replication
   3353..3492    -  misc_feature   bom: basis of mobility region from pBR322
   3594..3785    -  CDS            rop: Rop protein, which maintains plasmids at low copy number; rop
   3826..3936    +  CDS            mbeC (fragment): MBEC_ECOLX - Experimental evidence at protein level: Swiss-Prot protein existence level 1. Required for efficient mobilization of ColE1 plasmid and is thus essential to promote the specific transfer of the plasmid during conjugation. Probably functions by inducing DNA bending, helping the MbeA relaxase to melt the DNA around the nic site and cleave the phosphodiester bond. Binds specifically double-stranded DNA (dsDNA) containing the ColE1 oriT but does not recognize the inverted repeat (IR). From Escherichia coli.
