[The description below was written by a language model from this plasmid's Addgene catalogue record and pLannotate feature annotations shown in this document.]
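Description:
PE_24: Prhl_tet_eG::sfYFP is a bacterial expression reporter plasmid of about 4 kb, built on a pMB1-origin backbone that retains the rop gene. It is propagated in E. coli under kanamycin selection, conferred by an aph(3')-Ia aminoglycoside phosphotransferase gene. The feature table also shows the pBR322-type bom (basis of mobility) region and a fragment of mbeC, both remnants of the ColE1-family backbone. The record lists the plasmid as high copy, although Rop normally acts to moderate the copy number of pMB1-type replicons.

The payload is an 85 bp synthetic hybrid promoter, Prhl_tet_eG, placed upstream of a superfolder fluorescent protein. The name identifies this protein as sfYFP, and the automated annotation matches it to superfolder GFP. As the promoter name suggests, it appears to combine elements responsive to the Rhl quorum-sensing system with tet operator sequence. The annotation detects short tet-operator-containing fragments, similar to PLtetO-1, just before the reporter, and a T7Te terminator downstream of the reporter. No regulator genes such as RhlR or TetR are annotated, so these are presumably supplied in trans, though the record does not say so.

Upstream of the promoter lies a segment carrying a Myc epitope tag sequence. The "N-MYC2" hit there is probably an annotation artefact of that tag region. The depositor notes that a tet operator, rather than a lac operator, sits between rop and myc, and that this change is not known to affect function. The plasmid belongs to a series made to study how the dynamic range of ligand-inducible bacterial promoters can be tuned, with fluorescence as the readout of promoter activity. The sequenced record is 3,947 nt, slightly shorter than the stated total size of 3,971 bp.
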