Addgene plasmid #104885: PE_24: Prhl_tet_eG::sfYFP
Purpose: PE_24: Prhl_tet_eG::sfYFP
Depositing lab: Matthew Bennett. Depositing organization: Rice University. Publication: Tuning the dynamic range of bacterial promoters regulated by ligand-inducible transcription factors. Chen Y, Ho JML, Shis DL, Gupta C, Long J, Wagner DS, Ott W, Josic K, Bennett MR. Nat Commun. 2018 Jan 4;9(1):64. doi: 10.1038/s41467-017-02473-5. PubMed 29302024.
Backbone
  Vector backbone: pmb1, +ROP
  Backbone size w/o insert (bp): 3886
  Total vector size (bp): 3971
  Vector type: Bacterial Expression
Growth in bacteria
  Bacterial resistance: Kanamycin, 50 μg/mL
  Growth temperature: 37°C
  Growth strain: DH5alpha
  Copy number: High Copy
Gene/Insert
  Gene/Insert name: Hybrid Promoter: Prhl_tet_eG
  Insert size (bp): 85
  Promoter: Prhl_tet_eG
  Cloning method: Gateway Cloning
  Sequencing primers: 5′ CATTTCTGAAGAGGACTTGTTGCG; 3′ CTTCACCCTCGCCACGCACG
Terms and licenses: Academic/Nonprofit Terms; Industry Terms: Not Available to Industry
Depositor comments: Note: Plasmid contains a tet operator instead of a lac operator between rop and myc. This change is not known to affect plasmid function.
How to cite: PE_24: Prhl_tet_eG::sfYFP was a gift from Matthew Bennett (Addgene plasmid # 104885 ; http://n2t.net/addgene:104885 ; RRID:Addgene_104885)
