>Addgene plasmid #104885 | PE_24: Prhl_tet_eG::sfYFP | depositor partial sequence | sequence record 214361 | Hybrid Promoter: Prhl_tet_eG
TCGATCCTGTGAAATCTGGCAGTTAGACATCCCTATCAGTGATAGATATAGTGAGCACATCCCTATCAGT
GATAGAGATGCATGC
