>Addgene plasmid #104885 | PE_24: Prhl_tet_eG::sfYFP | depositor partial sequence | sequence record 214362 | sfYFP
ATGCGTAAAGGCGAAGAGCTGTTCACTGGTGTCGTCCCTATTCTGGTGGAACTGGATGGTGATGTCAACG
GTCATAAGTTTTCCGTGCGTGGCGAGGGTGAAGGTGACGCAACTAATGGTAAACTGACGCTGAAGTTCAT
CTGTACTACTGGTAAACTGCCGGTACCTTGGCCGACTCTGGTAACGACGCTGACTTATGGTGTTCAGTGC
TTTGCTCGTTATCCGGACCATATGAAGCAGCATGACTTCTTCAAGTCCGCCATGCCGGAAGGCTATGTGC
AGGAACGCACGATTTCCTTTAAGGATGACGGCACGTACAAAACGCGTGCGGAAGTGAAATTTGAAGGCGA
TACCCTGGTAAACCGCATTGAGCTGAAAGGCATTGACTTTAAAGAAGACGGCAATATCCTGGGCCATAAG
CTGGAATACAATTTTAACAGCCACAATGTTTACATCACCGCCGATAAACAAAAAAATGGCATTAAAGCGA
ATTTTAAAATTCGCCACAACGTGGAGGATGGCAGCGTGCAGCTGGCTGATCACTACCAGCAAAACACTCC
AATCGGTGATGGTCCTGTTCTGCTGCCAGACAATCACTATCTGAGCTACCAAAGCGTTCTGTCTAAAGAT
CCGAACGAGAAACGCGATCATATGGTTCTGCTGGAGTTCGTAACCGCAGCGGGCATCACGCATGGTATGG
ATGAACTGTACAAATGATGA
